>Addgene plasmid #178935 | BASIC_SEVA_5a7.10 | addgene full sequence | sequence record 353823 | Addgene NGS Result
GGCTCGGGTAAGAACTCGCACTTCGTGGAAACACTATTATCTGGTGGGTCTCTGTCCACTAGTCTTGGAC
TCCTGTTGATAGATCCAGTAATGACCTCAGAACTCCATCTGGATTTGTTCAGAACGCTCGGTTGCCGCCG
GGCGTTTTTTATTGGTGAGAATCCAGGGGTCCCCAATAATTACGATTTACGTATTTAAATTTGACAGCTT
ATCATCGATAAACTGTAATGCGGTAGTTTATCACAGTTAAATTGCTAACGCAGTCAGGCACCGTGTATGA
AATCTAACAATGCGCTCATCGTCATCCTCGGCACCGTCACCCTGGATGCTGTAGGCATAGGCTTGGTTAT
GCCGGTACTGCCGGGCCTCTTGCGGGATATCGTCCATTCCGACAGCATCGCCAGTCACTATGGCGTGCTG
CTAGCGCTATATGCGTTGATGCAATTTCTATGCGCACCCGTTCTCGGAGCACTGTCCGACCGCTTTGGCC
GCCGCCCAGTCCTGCTCGCTTCGCTACTTGGAGCCACTATCGACTACGCGATCATGGCGACCACACCCGT
CCTGTGGATTCTCTACGCCGGACGCATCGTGGCCGGCATCACCGGCGCCACAGGTGCGGTTGCTGGCGCC
TATATCGCCGACATCACCGATGGGGAAGATCGGGCTCGCCACTTCGGGCTCATGAGCGCTTGTTTCGGCG
TGGGTATGGTGGCAGGCCCCGTGGCCGGGGGACTGTTGGGCGCCATCTCCCTGCACGCACCATTCCTTGC
GGCGGCGGTGCTCAACGGCCTCAACCTACTACTGGGCTGCTTCCTAATGCAGGAGTCGCATAAGGGAGAG
CGCCGTCCGATGCCCTTGAGAGCCTTCAACCCAGTCAGCTCCTTCCGGTGGGCGCGGGGCATGACCATTG
TGGCCGCACTTATGACTGTCTTCTTTATCATGCAACTCGTAGGACAGGTGCCGGCAGCGCTCTGGGTCAT
TTTCGGCGAGGACCGCTTTCGCTGGAGCGCGACGATGAGCGGCCTGTCGCTTGCGGTATTCGGAATCTTG
CACGCCCTCGCTCAAGCCTTCGTCACTGGTCCCGCCACCAAACGTTTCGGCGAGAAGCAGGCCATTATCG
CCGGCATGGCGGCCGACGCGCTGGGCTACGTCTTGCTGGCGTTCGCGACGCGAGGCTGGATGGCCTTCCC
CATTATGATTCTTCTCGCTTCCGGCGGCATCGGGATGCCCGCGTTGCAGGCCATGCTGTCCAGGCAGGTA
GATGACGACCATCAGGGACAGCTTCAAGGATCGCTCGCGGCTCTTACCAGCCTAACTTCGATCACTGGAC
CGCTGATCGTCACGGCGATTTATGCCGCCTCGGCGAGCACATGGAACGGGTTGGCATGGATTGTAGGCGC
CGCCCTATACCTTGTCTGCCTCCCCGCGTTGCGTCGCGGTGCATGGAGCCGGGCCACCTCGACCTGAGAC
AATTGTCGGCTCGGCCCACTTGTGTGTCTCGTACAATTCTGAGGTCCACACAGATAGTGTCCGGCCGGCC
TCAGATCCTTCCGTATTTAGCCAGTATGTTCTCTAGTGTGGTTCGTTGTTTTTGCGTGAGCCATGAGAAC
GAACCATTGAGATCATACTTACTTTGCATGTCACTCAAAAATTTTGCCTCAAAACTGGTGAGCTGAATTT
TTGCAGTTAAAGCATCGTGTAGTGTTTTTCTTAGTCCGTTATGTAGGTAGGAATCTGATGTAATGGTTGT
TGGTATTTTGTCACCATTCATTTTTATCTGGTTGTTCTCAAGTTCGGTTACGAGATCCATTTGTCTATCT
AGTTCAACTTGGAAAATCAACGTATCAGTCGGGCGGCCTCGCTTATCAACCACCAATTTCATATTGCTGT
AAGTGTTTAAATCTTTACTTATTGGTTTCAAAACCCATTGGTTAAGCCTTTTAAACTCATGGTAGTTATT
TTCAAGCATTAACATGAACTTAAATTCATCAAGGCTAATCTCTATATTTGCCTTGTGAGTTTTCTTTTGT
GTTAGTTCTTTTAATAACCACTCATAAATCCTCATAGAGTATTTGTTTTCAAAAGACTTAACATGTTCCA
GATTATATTTTATGAATTTTTTTAACTGGAAAAGATAAGGCAATATCTCTTCACTAAAAACTAATTCTAA
TTTTTCGCTTGAGAACTTGGCATAGTTTGTCCACTGGAAAATCTCAAAGCCTTTAACCAAAGGATTCCTG
ATTTCCACAGTTCTCGTCATCAGCTCTCTGGTTGCTTTAGCTAATACACCATAAGCATTTTCCCTACTGA
TGTTCATCATCTGAGCGTATTGGTTATAAGTGAACGATACCGTCCGTTCTTTCCTTGTAGGGTTTTCAAT
CGTGGGGTTGAGTAGTGCCACACAGCATAAAATTAGCTTGGTTTCATGCTCCGTTAAGTCATAGCGACTA
ATCGCTAGTTCATTTGCTTTGAAAACAACTAATTCAGACATACATCTCAATTGGTCTAGGTGATTTTAAT
CACTATACCAATTGAGATGGGCTAGTCAATGATAATTACATGTCCTTTTCCTTTGAGTTGTGGGTATCTG
TAAATTCTGCTAGACCTTTGCTGGAAAACTTGTAAATTCTGCTAGACCCTCTGTAAATTCCGCTAGACCT
TTGTGTGTTTTTTTTGTTTATATTCAAGTGGTTATAATTTATAGAATAAAGAAAGAATAAAAAAAGATAA
AAAGAATAGATCCCAGCCCTGTGTATAACTCACTACTTTAGTCAGTTCCGCAGTATTACAAAAGGATGTC
GCAAACGCTGTTTGCTCCTCTACAAAACAGACCTTAAAACCCTAAAGGCTTAAGTAGCACCCTCGCAAGC
TCGGGCAAATCGCTGAATATTCCTTTTGTCTCCGACCATCAGGCACCTGAGTCGCTGTCTTTTTCGTGAC
ATTCAGTTCGCTGCGCTCACGGCTCTGGCAGTGAATGGGGGTAAATGGCACTACAGGCGCGGCGCGCCCA
GCTGTCTAGGGCGGCGGATTTGTCCTACTCAGGAGAGCGTTCACCGACAAACAACAGATAAAACGAAAGG
CCCAGTCTTTCGACTGAGCCTTTCGTTTTATTTGATGCCTTTAATTAAGGCTCGGGAGACCTATCGGTAA
TAACAGTCCAATCTGGTGTAACTTCGGAATCGTCCCCAATTATTGAACACCCTTCGGGGTGTTTTTTTGT
TTCTGGTCTACCATCTCGTTGTGATAATAGACCTGAAGTGCCTACTCTGGAAAATCTTTGACAGCTAGCT
CAGTCCTAGGTATAATGCTAGCAGCTGTCACCGGATGTGCTTTCCGGTCTGATGAGTCCGTGAGGACGAA
ACAGCCTCTACAAATAATTTTGTTTAAGGCTCGCTACGAGAAGATTGTTACTTTCGCAGCGTTATTATCT
AAGGAGGTAGTCCATGGTTAGCAAAGGCGAGGCGGTTATCAAGGAGTTTATGCGTTTTAAGGTTCACATG
GAGGGTAGCATGAATGGTCACGAGTTCGAGATCGAGGGTGAAGGCGAGGGTCGTCCGTACGAAGGCACCC
AGACCGCGAAGCTGAAAGTGACCAAGGGTGGCCCGCTGCCGTTCAGCTGGGACATCCTGAGCCCGCAGTT
CATGTATGGCAGCCGTGCGTTTACCAAACACCCGGCGGACATTCCGGATTACTATAAGCAAAGCTTCCCG
GAAGGTTTTAAATGGGAGCGTGTTATGAACTTCGAAGATGGTGGCGCGGTGACCGTTACCCAGGACACCA
GCCTGGAGGATGGCACCCTGATTTACAAGGTGAAACTGCGTGGCACCAACTTTCCGCCGGATGGTCCGGT
TATGCAGAAGAAAACGATGGGTTGGGAAGCGAGCACCGAGCGTCTGTATCCGGAAGATGGCGTGCTGAAG
GGTGATATCAAAATGGCGCTGCGTCTGAAGGACGGTGGCCGTTACCTGGCGGATTTTAAGACCACCTATA
AAGCGAAGAAACCGGTGCAAATGCCGGGTGCGTACAACGTTGACCGTAAACTGGATATTACCAGCCACAA
CGAGGATTATACCGTGGTTGAGCAATATGAGCGTAGCGAGGGTCGCCACAGCACCGGCGGCATGGACGAA
CTGTATAAGGGATCCTAATAA
Features (pLannotate 1.2.2; 9 found; start..end, strand, type, name):
     68..162     +  terminator     lambda t0 terminator: transcription terminator from phage lambda
    201..221     +  promoter       tet promoter (fragment): E. coli promoter for tetracycline efflux protein gene
    277..1467    +  CDS            TcR: tetracycline efflux protein; tet; confers resistance to tetracycline
   1541..2491    -  CDS            Rep101: RepA protein needed for replication with the pSC101 origin; rep101
   2539..2761    -  rep_origin     pSC101 ori: low-copy replication origin that requires the Rep101 protein
   3028..3114    -  terminator     rrnB T1 terminator: Escherichia coli rrnB; transcription terminator T1 from the E. coli rrnB gene
   3278..3312    +  promoter       J23119 promoter: bacterial promoter (Registry of Standard Biological Parts BBa J23119)
   3315..3364    +  misc_RNA       sTRSV HHRz: hammerhead ribozyme from the tobacco ringspot virus satellite RNA (Khvorova et al., 2003)
   3444..4139    +  CDS            mScarlet: mScarlet is a basic (constitutively fluorescent) red fluorescent protein published in 2016, derived from synthetic construct. It has moderate acid sensitivity.
