[The description below was written by a language model from this plasmid's Addgene catalogue record and pLannotate feature annotations shown in this document.]
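Description:
BASIC_SEVA_5a7.10 is a bacterial acceptor vector for BASIC DNA assembly, belonging to a collection of backbones that follow the modular SEVA layout of interchangeable marker, origin and cargo modules. The full sequence is 4,151 nt, consistent with the recorded 3,077 bp backbone plus a 1,074 bp insert. The plasmid replicates in E. coli through the pSC101 origin together with its cognate Rep101 (RepA) initiator protein, which accounts for the low copy number listed in the record. Selection is by tetracycline, conferred by the TcR efflux protein gene, which is preceded by a fragment of its native tet promoter. A lambda t0 terminator upstream of the marker and an rrnB T1 terminator between the origin and the cargo position help insulate the backbone modules from transcription running into or out of the cloning region.

The cargo position holds a synthetic mScarlet counter-selection cassette. The strong constitutive J23119 promoter drives the red fluorescent protein mScarlet, and an sTRSV hammerhead ribozyme lies between the promoter and the coding sequence. Such a self-cleaving ribozyme typically trims the 5' end of the transcript so that expression is less dependent on upstream sequence context. In use, the cassette acts as a visual dropout marker: successful assembly replaces it with the assembled parts, so correct clones should be colourless, while colonies carrying unmodified vector should remain red. The feature table does not annotate the BASIC linker or prefix and suffix sequences that flank the cassette. The vector is suited to building synthetic biology constructs that need low-copy, tetracycline-selected maintenance.
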