Addgene plasmid #178935: BASIC_SEVA_5a7.10
Purpose: BASIC DNA assembly vector
Depositing lab: Paul Freemont. Depositing organization: Imperial College London. Publication: basicsynbio and the BASIC SEVA collection: software and vectors for an established DNA assembly method. Haines MC, Carling B, Marshall J, Shenshin VA, Baldwin GS, Freemont P, Storch M. Synth Biol (Oxf). 2022 Oct 11;7(1):ysac023. doi: 10.1093/synbio/ysac023. eCollection 2022. PubMed 36381610.
Backbone
  Vector backbone: BASIC_SEVA_5a7.10
  Backbone size w/o insert (bp): 3077
  Vector type: Synthetic Biology
Growth in bacteria
  Bacterial resistance: Tetracycline, 10 μg/mL
  Growth temperature: 37°C
  Growth strain: DH5alpha
  Copy number: Low Copy
Gene/Insert
  Gene/Insert name: mScarlet counter-selection cassette
  Species: Synthetic
  Insert size (bp): 1074
  Cloning method: Unknown
  Sequencing primers: 5′ ggcggcggatttgtcctac; 3′ ggtgagaatccaggggtcc
Depositor comments: Cloning method: BASIC DNA assembly . Please visit https://www.biorxiv.org/content/10.1101/2022.01.06.446575v2 for bioRxiv preprint.
How to cite: BASIC_SEVA_5a7.10 was a gift from Paul Freemont (Addgene plasmid # 178935 ; http://n2t.net/addgene:178935 ; RRID:Addgene_178935)
